Addgene plasmid #115959: pTW328
Purpose: Destination Vector
Depositing lab: Ron Weiss. Depositing organization: Massachusetts Institute of Technology. Publication: Small-molecule-based regulation of RNA-delivered circuits in mammalian cells. Wagner TE, Becraft JR, Bodner K, Teague B, Zhang X, Woo A, Porter E, Alburquerque B, Dobosh B, Andries O, Sanders NN, Beal J, Densmore D, Kitada T, Weiss R. Nat Chem Biol. 2018 Nov;14(11):1043-1050. doi: 10.1038/s41589-018-0146-9. Epub 2018 Oct 16. PubMed 30327560.
Backbone
  Vector backbone: pUC19
  Vector type: Synthetic Biology
Growth in bacteria
  Bacterial resistance: Chloramphenicol and Kanamycin, 25 & 50 μg/mL
  Growth temperature: 37°C
  Growth strain: ccdB Survival
  Copy number: High Copy
Gene/Insert
  Gene/Insert name: Lvl1 P3 With E1-3'UTR
  Species: Synthetic
  Cloning method: Gateway Cloning
Terms and licenses: Academic/Nonprofit Terms; Industry Terms: Not Available to Industry
How to cite: pTW328 was a gift from Ron Weiss (Addgene plasmid # 115959 ; http://n2t.net/addgene:115959 ; RRID:Addgene_115959)
