[The description below was written by a language model from this plasmid's Addgene catalogue record and pLannotate feature annotations shown in this document.]
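Description:
pTW328 is a Gateway-compatible cloning vector from a synthetic biology toolkit, catalogued as a "Destination Vector" on a pUC19 backbone. It replicates in E. coli from a high-copy ColE1/pUC-type origin. Selection uses two markers: a kanamycin resistance gene (aminoglycoside phosphotransferase) on the backbone, and a chloramphenicol acetyltransferase gene with its own cat promoter inside the exchangeable cassette.

That cassette, about 2.4 kb of the 4.8 kb plasmid, is flanked by two Gateway recombination sites. It carries the ccdB toxin gene, a ccdA fragment and the chloramphenicol marker. CcdB poisons DNA gyrase and kills standard laboratory strains, so the unrecombined plasmid has to be maintained in a ccdB-tolerant host. After recombination the cassette is replaced by the incoming fragment, and the loss of ccdB counter-selects against unreacted vector in ordinary strains. The automated annotation calls the flanking sites attP1 and attP2, which are the sites used in BP reactions and typical of pDONR-style donor vectors, whereas classic destination vectors carry attR sites. The overall layout also resembles pDONR221, with rrnB T1 and T2 terminators upstream of the cassette, a T7 promoter just beyond attP2, and kanamycin selection. The record does not resolve this difference from the catalogue label.

The insert is named "Lvl1 P3 With E1-3'UTR" and is listed as synthetic. This suggests a level 1, position 3 slot in a hierarchical assembly scheme, with a 3' untranslated region element attached. No such UTR feature was annotated, and the record does not define it further. The short lacI, lacZα and dpnD fragments are probably backbone remnants or incidental matches. The associated publication concerns small-molecule regulation of RNA-delivered genetic circuits in mammalian cells, so the plasmid probably serves as an intermediate for building those circuit components.
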