Features (pLannotate 1.2.2; 14 found; start..end, strand, type, name):
    121..213     +  CDS            lacI (fragment): lac repressor; lacI; The lac repressor binds to the lac operator to inhibit transcription in E. coli. This inhibition can be relieved by adding lactose or isopropyl-β-D-thiogalactopyranoside (IPTG).
    268..295     -  terminator     rrnB T2 terminator: transcription terminator T2 from the E. coli rrnB gene
    427..470     +  terminator     rrnB T1 terminator: Escherichia coli rrnB; transcription terminator T1 from the E. coli rrnB gene
    517..553     -  CDS            lacZα (fragment): LacZα fragment of β-galactosidase; lacZ fragment
    603..834     +  protein_bind   attP1: mutant version of attP; recombination site for the Gateway® BP reaction BP Clonase™
   1037..1189    -  CDS            dpnD (fragment): DPND_STRPN - Protein predicted: Swiss-Prot protein existence level 4. From Streptococcus pneumoniae serotype 4 (strain ATCC BAA-334 / TIGR4).
   1233..1535    -  CDS            ccdB: CCDB_ECOLI - Also known as G, letB, letD. Experimental evidence at protein level: Swiss-Prot protein existence level 1. Toxic component of a type II toxin-antitoxin (TA) system, functioning in plasmid maintainence. Responsible for the post- segregational killing (PSK) of plasmid-free cells, also referred to as a plasmid addiction system. Half-life of over 2 hours. Cell killing by CcdB is accompanied by filamentation, defects in chromosome and plasmid segregation, defects in cell division, formation of anucleate cells, decreased DNA synthesis and plasmid loss. Interferes with the activity of DN
   1540..1698    -  CDS            ccdA (fragment): CCDA_ECO57 - Also known as H, letA. Experimental evidence at protein level: Swiss-Prot protein existence level 1. Antitoxin component of a type II toxin-antitoxin (TA) system which inhibits the post-segregational killing (PSK) of plasmid-free cells, also referred to as a plasmid addiction system. Binds to and blocks the activity of CcdB; will also remove bound CcdB protein from the CcdB-GyrA complex by forming a CcdA-CcdB complex, a process termed rejuvenation. Functions as a transcriptional corepressor for the ccdAB operon, repression also requires CcdB (By similarity). From Escherichia coli
   1880..2538    -  CDS            CmR: chloramphenicol acetyltransferase; cat; confers resistance to chloramphenicol
   2539..2641    -  promoter       cat promoter: promoter of the E. coli cat gene encoding chloramphenicol acetyltransferase
   2786..3017    -  protein_bind   attP2: mutant version of attP; recombination site for the Gateway® BP reaction (pDONR™221 version) BP Clonase™
   3055..3073    -  promoter       T7 promoter: promoter for bacteriophage T7 RNA polymerase
   3207..4016    +  CDS            KanR: aminoglycoside phosphotransferase; aph(3')-Ia; confers resistance to kanamycin in bacteria or G418 (Geneticin®) in eukaryotes
   4163..4751    +  rep_origin     ori: high-copy-number ColE1/pMB1/pBR322/pUC origin of replication
>Addgene plasmid #115959 | pTW328 | depositor full sequence | sequence record 218909 | pTW328 sequence 4813 bps
CTTTCCTGCGTTATCCCCTGATTCTGTGGATAACCGTATTACCGCCTTTGAGTGAGCTGATACCGCTCGC
CGCAGCCGAACGACCGAGCGCAGCGAGTCAGTGAGCGAGGAAGCGGAGGAGCGCCCAATACGCAAACCGC
CTCTCCCCGCGCGTTGGCCGATTCATTAATGCAGCTGGCACGACAGGTTTCCCGACTGGAAAGCGGGCAG
TGAGCGCAACGCAATTAATACGCGTACCGCTAGCCAGGAAGAGTTTGTAGAAACGCAAAAAGGCCATCCG
TCAGGATGGCCTTCTGCTTAGTTTGATGCCTGGCAGTTTATGGCGGGCGTCCTGCCCGCCACCCTCCGGG
CCGTTGCTTCACAACGTTCAAATCCGCTCCCGGCGGATTTGTCCTACTCAGGAGAGCGTTCACCGACAAA
CAACAGATAAAACGAAAGGCCCAGTCTTCCGACTGAGCCTTTCGTTTTATTTGATGCCTGGCAGTTCCCT
ACTCTCGCGTTAACGCTAGCATGGATGTTTTCCCAGTCACGACGTTGTAAAACGACGGCCAGTCTTAAGC
TCGGCTCTTCATAGAAGGCACAGTCGAGGGACTGGAGACCCCAAATAATGATTTTATTTTGACTGATAGT
GACCTGTTCGTTGCAACAAATTGATGAGCAATGCTTTTTTATAATGCCAACTTTGTACAAAAAAGCTGAA
CGAGAAACGTAAAATGATATAAATATCAATATATTAAATTAGATTTTGCATAAAAAACAGACTACATAAT
ACTGTAAAACACAACATATCCAGTCACTATGAATCAACTACTTAGATGGTATTAGTGACCTGTAGTCGAC
CGACAGCCTTCCAAATGTTCTTCGGGTGATGCTGCCAACTTAGTCGACCGACAGCCTTCCAAATGTTCTT
CTCAAACGGAATCGTCGTATCCAGCCTACTCGCTATTGTCCTCAATGCCGTATTAAATCATAAAAAGAAA
TAAGAAAAAGAGGTGCGAGCCTCTTTTTTGTGTGACAAAATAAAAACATCTACCTATTCATATACGCTAG
TGTCATAGTCCTGAAAATCATCTGCATCAAGAACAATTTCACAACTCTTATACTTTTCTCTTACAAGTCG
TTCGGCTTCATCTGGATTTTCAGCCTCTATACTTACTAAACGTGATAAAGTTTCTGTAATTTCTACTGTA
TCGACCTGCAGACTGGCTGTGTATAAGGGAGCCTGACATTTATATTCCCCAGAACATCAGGTTAATGGCG
TTTTTGATGTCATTTTCGCGGTGGCTGAGATCAGCCACTTCTTCCCCGATAACGGAGACCGGCACACTGG
CCATATCGGTGGTCATCATGCGCCAGCTTTCATCCCCGATATGCACCACCGGGTAAAGTTCACGGGAGAC
TTTATCTGACAGCAGACGTGCACTGGCCAGGGGGATCACCATCCGTCGCCCGGGCGTGTCAATAATATCA
CTCTGTACATCCACAAACAGACGATAACGGCTCTCTCTTTTATAGGTGTAAACCTTAAACTGCATTTCAC
CAGCCCCTGTTCTCGTCAGCAAAAGAGCCGTTCATTTCAATAAACCGGGCGACCTCAGCCATCCCTTCCT
GATTTTCCGCTTTCCAGCGTTCGGCACGCAGACGACGGGCTTCATTCTGCATGGTTGTGCTTACCAGACC
GGAGATATTGACATCATATATGCCTTGAGCAACTGATAGCTGTCGCTGTCAACTGTCACTGTAATACGCT
GCTTCATAGCATACCTCTTTTTGACATACTTCGGGTATACATATCAGTATATATTCTTATACCGCAAAAA
TCAGCGCGCAAATACGCATACTGTTATCTGGCTTTTAGTAAGCCGGATCCACGCGGCGTTTACGCCCCCC
CTGCCACTCATCGCAGTACTGTTGTAATTCATTAAGCATTCTGCCGACATGGAAGCCATCACAAACGGCA
TGATGAACCTGAATCGCCAGCGGCATCAGCACCTTGTCGCCTTGCGTATAATATTTGCCCATGGTGAAAA
CGGGGGCGAAGAAGTTGTCCATATTGGCCACGTTTAAATCAAAACTGGTGAAACTCACCCAGGGATTGGC
TGAGACGAAAAACATATTCTCAATAAACCCTTTAGGGAAATAGGCCAGGTTTTCACCGTAACACGCCACA
TCTTGCGAATATATGTGTAGAAACTGCCGGAAATCGTCGTGGTATTCACTCCAGAGCGATGAAAACGTTT
CAGTTTGCTCATGGAAAACGGTGTAACAAGGGTGAACACTATCCCATATCACCAGCTCACCGTCTTTCAT
TGCCATACGGAATTCCGGATGAGCATTCATCAGGCGGGCAAGAATGTGAATAAAGGCCGGATAAAACTTG
TGCTTATTTTTCTTTACGGTCTTTAAAAAGGCCGTAATATCCAGCTGAACGGTCTGGTTATAGGTACATT
GAGCAACTGACTGAAATGCCTCAAAATGTTCTTTACGATGCCATTGGGATATATCAACGGTGGTATATCC
AGTGATTTTTTTCTCCATTTTAGCTTCCTTAGCTCCTGAAAATCTCGATAACTCAAAAAATACGCCCGGT
AGTGATCTTATTTCATTATGGTGAAAGTTGGAACCTCTTACGTGCCGATCAACGTCTCATTTTCGCCAAA
AGTTGGCCCAGGGCTTCCCGGTATCAACAGGGACACCAGGATTTATTTATTCTGCGAAGTGATCTTCCGT
CACAGGTATTTATTCGGCGCAAAGTGCGTCGGGTGATGCTGCCAACTTAGTCGACTACAGGTCACTAATA
CCATCTAAGTAGTTGATTCATAGTGACTGGATATGTTGTGTTTTACAGTATTATGTAGTCTGTTTTTTAT
GCAAAATCTAATTTAATATATTGATATTTATATCATTTTACGTTTCTCGTTCAGCTTTCTTGTACAAAGT
TGGCATTATAAGAAAGCATTGCTTATCAATTTGTTGCAACGAACAGGTCACTATCAGTCAAAATAAAATC
ATTATTTGCCATCCAGCTGATGGTCTCCTTCACGAAGAGCATCCCCTATAGTGAGTCGTATTACATGGTC
ATAGCTGTTTCCTGGCAGCTCTGGCCCGTGTCTCAAAATCTCTGATGTTACATTGCACAAGATAAAAATA
TATCATCATGAACAATAAAACTGTCTGCTTACATAAACAGTAATACAAGGGGTGTTATGAGCCATATTCA
ACGGGAAACGTCGAGGCCGCGATTAAATTCCAACATGGATGCTGATTTATATGGGTATAAATGGGCTCGC
GATAATGTCGGGCAATCAGGTGCGACAATCTATCGCTTGTATGGGAAGCCCGATGCGCCAGAGTTGTTTC
TGAAACATGGCAAAGGTAGCGTTGCCAATGATGTTACAGATGAGATGGTCAGACTAAACTGGCTGACGGA
ATTTATGCCTCTTCCGACCATCAAGCATTTTATCCGTACTCCTGATGATGCATGGTTACTCACCACTGCG
ATCCCCGGAAAAACAGCATTCCAGGTATTAGAAGAATATCCTGATTCAGGTGAAAATATTGTTGATGCGC
TGGCAGTGTTCCTGCGCCGGTTGCATTCGATTCCTGTTTGTAATTGTCCTTTTAACAGCGATCGCGTATT
TCGTCTCGCTCAGGCGCAATCACGAATGAATAACGGTTTGGTTGATGCGAGTGATTTTGATGACGAGCGT
AATGGCTGGCCTGTTGAACAAGTCTGGAAAGAAATGCATAAACTTTTGCCATTCTCACCGGATTCAGTCG
TCACTCATGGTGATTTCTCACTTGATAACCTTATTTTTGACGAGGGGAAATTAATAGGTTGTATTGATGT
TGGACGAGTCGGAATCGCAGACCGATACCAGGATCTTGCCATCCTATGGAACTGCCTCGGTGAGTTTTCT
CCTTCATTACAGAAACGGCTTTTTCAAAAATATGGTATTGATAATCCTGATATGAATAAATTGCAGTTTC
ATTTGATGCTCGATGAGTTTTTCTAATCAGAATTGGTTAATTGGTTGTAACACTGGCAGAGCATTACGCT
GACTTGACGGGACGGCGCAAGCTCATGACCAAAATCCCTTAACGTGAGTTACGCGTCGTTCCACTGAGCG
TCAGACCCCGTAGAAAAGATCAAAGGATCTTCTTGAGATCCTTTTTTTCTGCGCGTAATCTGCTGCTTGC
AAACAAAAAAACCACCGCTACCAGCGGTGGTTTGTTTGCCGGATCAAGAGCTACCAACTCTTTTTCCGAA
GGTAACTGGCTTCAGCAGAGCGCAGATACCAAATACTGTTCTTCTAGTGTAGCCGTAGTTAGGCCACCAC
TTCAAGAACTCTGTAGCACCGCCTACATACCTCGCTCTGCTAATCCTGTTACCAGTGGCTGCTGCCAGTG
GCGATAAGTCGTGTCTTACCGGGTTGGACTCAAGACGATAGTTACCGGATAAGGCGCAGCGGTCGGGCTG
AACGGGGGGTTCGTGCACACAGCCCAGCTTGGAGCGAACGACCTACACCGAACTGAGATACCTACAGCGT
GAGCTATGAGAAAGCGCCACGCTTCCCGAAGGGAGAAAGGCGGACAGGTATCCGGTAAGCGGCAGGGTCG
GAACAGGAGAGCGCACGAGGGAGCTTCCAGGGGGAAACGCCTGGTATCTTTATAGTCCTGTCGGGTTTCG
CCACCTCTGACTTGAGCGTCGATTTTTGTGATGCTCGTCAGGGGGGCGGAGCCTATGGAAAAACGCCAGC
AACGCGGCCTTTTTACGGTTCCTGGCCTTTTGCTGGCCTTTTGCTCACATGTT
