Features (pLannotate 1.2.2; 14 found; start..end, strand, type, name):
    121..213     +  CDS            lacI (fragment): lac repressor; lacI; The lac repressor binds to the lac operator to inhibit transcription in E. coli. This inhibition can be relieved by adding lactose or isopropyl-β-D-thiogalactopyranoside (IPTG).
    268..295     -  terminator     rrnB T2 terminator: transcription terminator T2 from the E. coli rrnB gene
    427..470     +  terminator     rrnB T1 terminator: Escherichia coli rrnB; transcription terminator T1 from the E. coli rrnB gene
    517..553     -  CDS            lacZα (fragment): LacZα fragment of β-galactosidase; lacZ fragment
    603..834     +  protein_bind   attP1: mutant version of attP; recombination site for the Gateway® BP reaction BP Clonase™
   1037..1189    -  CDS            dpnD (fragment): DPND_STRPN - Protein predicted: Swiss-Prot protein existence level 4. From Streptococcus pneumoniae serotype 4 (strain ATCC BAA-334 / TIGR4).
   1233..1535    -  CDS            ccdB: CCDB_ECOLI - Also known as G, letB, letD. Experimental evidence at protein level: Swiss-Prot protein existence level 1. Toxic component of a type II toxin-antitoxin (TA) system, functioning in plasmid maintainence. Responsible for the post- segregational killing (PSK) of plasmid-free cells, also referred to as a plasmid addiction system. Half-life of over 2 hours. Cell killing by CcdB is accompanied by filamentation, defects in chromosome and plasmid segregation, defects in cell division, formation of anucleate cells, decreased DNA synthesis and plasmid loss. Interferes with the activity of DN
   1540..1698    -  CDS            ccdA (fragment): CCDA_ECO57 - Also known as H, letA. Experimental evidence at protein level: Swiss-Prot protein existence level 1. Antitoxin component of a type II toxin-antitoxin (TA) system which inhibits the post-segregational killing (PSK) of plasmid-free cells, also referred to as a plasmid addiction system. Binds to and blocks the activity of CcdB; will also remove bound CcdB protein from the CcdB-GyrA complex by forming a CcdA-CcdB complex, a process termed rejuvenation. Functions as a transcriptional corepressor for the ccdAB operon, repression also requires CcdB (By similarity). From Escherichia coli
   1880..2538    -  CDS            CmR: chloramphenicol acetyltransferase; cat; confers resistance to chloramphenicol
   2539..2641    -  promoter       cat promoter: promoter of the E. coli cat gene encoding chloramphenicol acetyltransferase
   2786..3017    -  protein_bind   attP2: mutant version of attP; recombination site for the Gateway® BP reaction (pDONR™221 version) BP Clonase™
   3055..3073    -  promoter       T7 promoter: promoter for bacteriophage T7 RNA polymerase
   3207..4016    +  CDS            KanR: aminoglycoside phosphotransferase; aph(3')-Ia; confers resistance to kanamycin in bacteria or G418 (Geneticin®) in eukaryotes
   4163..4751    +  rep_origin     ori: high-copy-number ColE1/pMB1/pBR322/pUC origin of replication
>Addgene plasmid #115959 | pTW328 | addgene full sequence | sequence record 227893 | Addgene NGS Result
CTTTCCTGCGTTATCCCCTGATTCTGTGGATAACCGTATTACCGCCTTTGAGTGAGCTGATACCGCTCGC
CGCAGCCGAACGACCGAGCGCAGCGAGTCAGTGAGCGAGGAAGCGGAGGAGCGCCCAATACGCAAACCGC
CTCTCCCCGCGCATTGGCCGATTCATTAATGCAGCTGGCACGACAGGTTTCCCGACTGGAAAGCGGGCAG
TGAGCGCAACGCAATTAATACGCGTACCGCTAGCCAGGAAGAGTTTGTAGAAACGCAAAAAGGCCATCCG
TCAGGATGGCCTTCTGCTTAGTTTGATGCCTGGCAGTTTATGGCGGGCGTCCTGCCCGCCACCCTCCGGG
CCGTTGCTTCACAACGTTCAAATCCGCTCCCGGCGGATTTGTCCTACTCAGGAGAGCGTTCACCGACAAA
CAACAGATAAAACGAAAGGCCCAGTCTTCCGACTGAGCCTTTCGTTTTATTTGATGCCTGGCAGTTCCCT
ACTCTCGCGTTAACGCTAGCATGGATGTTTTCCCAGTCACGACGTTGTAAAACGACGGCCAGTCTTAAGC
TCGGCTCTTCATAGAAGGCACAGTCGAGGGACTGGAGACCCCAAATAATGATTTTATTTTGACTGATAGT
GACCTGTTCGTTGCAACAAATTGATGAGCAATGCTTTTTTATAATGCCAACTTTGTACAAAAAAGCTGAA
CGAGAAACGTAAAATGATATAAATATCAATATATTAAATTAGATTTTGCATAAAAAACAGACTACATAAT
ACTGTAAAACACAACATATCCAGTCACTATGAATCAACTACTTAGATGGTATTAGTGACCTGTAGTCGAC
CGACAGCCTTCCAAATGTTCTTCGGGTGATGCTGCCAACTTAGTCGACCGACAGCCTTCCAAATGTTCTT
CTCAAACGGAATCGTCGTATCCAGCCTACTCGCTATTGTCCTCAATGCCGTATTAAATCATAAAAAGAAA
TAAGAAAAAGAGGTGCGAGCCTCTTTTTTGTGTGACAAAATAAAAACATCTACCTATTCATATACGCTAG
TGTCATAGTCCTGAAAATCATCTGCATCAAGAACAATTTCACAACTCTTATACTTTTCTCTTACAAGTCG
TTCGGCTTCATCTGGATTTTCAGCCTCTATACTTACTAAACGTGATAAAGTTTCTGTAATTTCTACTGTA
TCGACCTGCAGACTGGCTGTGTATAAGGGAGCCTGACATTTATATTCCCCAGAACATCAGGTTAATGGCG
TTTTTGATGTCATTTTCGCGGTGGCTGAGATCAGCCACTTCTTCCCCGATAACGGAGACCGGCACACTGG
CCATATCGGTGGTCATCATGCGCCAGCTTTCATCCCCGATATGCACCACCGGGTAAAGTTCACGGGAGAC
TTTATCTGACAGCAGACGTGCACTGGCCAGGGGGATCACCATCCGTCGCCCGGGCGTGTCAATAATATCA
CTCTGTACATCCACAAACAGACGATAACGGCTCTCTCTTTTATAGGTGTAAACCTTAAACTGCATTTCAC
CAGCCCCTGTTCTCGTCAGCAAAAGAGCCGTTCATTTCAATAAACCGGGCGACCTCAGCCATCCCTTCCT
GATTTTCCGCTTTCCAGCGTTCGGCACGCAGACGACGGGCTTCATTCTGCATGGTTGTGCTTACCAGACC
GGAGATATTGACATCATATATGCCTTGAGCAACTGATAGCTGTCGCTGTCAACTGTCACTGTAATACGCT
GCTTCATAGCATACCTCTTTTTGACATACTTCGGGTATACATATCAGTATATATTCTTATACCGCAAAAA
TCAGCGCGCAAATACGCATACTGTTATCTGGCTTTTAGTAAGCCGGATCCACGCGGCGTTTACGCCCCCC
CTGCCACTCATCGCAGTACTGTTGTAATTCATTAAGCATTCTGCCGACATGGAAGCCATCACAAACGGCA
TGATGAACCTGAATCGCCAGCGGCATCAGCACCTTGTCGCCTTGCGTATAATATTTGCCCATGGTGAAAA
CGGGGGCGAAGAAGTTGTCCATATTGGCCACGTTTAAATCAAAACTGGTGAAACTCACCCAGGGATTGGC
TGAGACGAAAAACATATTCTCAATAAACCCTTTAGGGAAATAGGCCAGGTTTTCACCGTAACACGCCACA
TCTTGCGAATATATGTGTAGAAACTGCCGGAAATCGTCGTGGTATTCACTCCAGAGCGATGAAAACGTTT
CAGTTTGCTCATGGAAAACGGTGTAACAAGGGTGAACACTATCCCATATCACCAGCTCACCGTCTTTCAT
TGCCATACGGAATTCCGGATGAGCATTCATCAGGCGGGCAAGAATGTGAATAAAGGCCGGATAAAACTTG
TGCTTATTTTTCTTTACGGTCTTTAAAAAGGCCGTAATATCCAGCTGAACGGTCTGGTTATAGGTACATT
GAGCAACTGACTGAAATGCCTCAAAATGTTCTTTACGATGCCATTGGGATATATCAACGGTGGTATATCC
AGTGATTTTTTTCTCCATTTTAGCTTCCTTAGCTCCTGAAAATCTCGATAACTCAAAAAATACGCCCGGT
AGTGATCTTATTTCATTATGGTGAAAGTTGGAACCTCTTACGTGCCGATCAACGTCTCATTTTCGCCAAA
AGTTGGCCCAGGGCTTCCCGGTATCAACAGGGACACCAGGATTTATTTATTCTGCGAAGTGATCTTCCGT
CACAGGTATTTATTCGGCGCAAAGTGCGTCGGGTGATGCTGCCAACTTAGTCGACTACAGGTCACTAATA
CCATCTAAGTAGTTGATTCATAGTGACTGGATATGTTGTGTTTTACAGTATTATGTAGTCTGTTTTTTAT
GCAAAATCTAATTTAATATATTGATATTTATATCATTTTACGTTTCTCGTTCAGCTTTCTTGTACAAAGT
TGGCATTATAAGAAAGCATTGCTTATCAATTTGTTGCAACGAACAGGTCACTATCAGTCAAAATAAAATC
ATTATTTGCCATCCAGCTGATGGTCTCCTTCACGAAGAGCATCCCCTATAGTGAGTCGTATTACATGGTC
ATAGCTGTTTCCTGGCAGCTCTGGCCCGTGTCTCAAAATCTCTGATGTTACATTGCACAAGATAAAAATA
TATCATCATGAACAATAAAACTGTCTGCTTACATAAACAGTAATACAAGGGGTGTTATGAGCCATATTCA
ACGGGAAACGTCGAGGCCGCGATTAAATTCCAACATGGATGCTGATTTATATGGGTATAAATGGGCTCGC
GATAATGTCGGGCAATCAGGTGCGACAATCTATCGCTTGTATGGGAAGCCCGATGCGCCAGAGTTGTTTC
TGAAACATGGCAAAGGTAGCGTTGCCAATGATGTTACAGATGAGATGGTCAGACTAAACTGGCTGACGGA
ATTTATGCCTCTTCCGACCATCAAGCATTTTATCCGTACTCCTGATGATGCATGGTTACTCACCACTGCG
ATCCCCGGAAAAACAGCATTCCAGGTATTAGAAGAATATCCTGATTCAGGTGAAAATATTGTTGATGCGC
TGGCAGTGTTCCTGCGCCGGTTGCATTCGATTCCTGTTTGTAATTGTCCTTTTAACAGCGATCGCGTATT
TCGTCTCGCTCAGGCGCAATCACGAATGAATAACGGTTTGGTTGATGCGAGTGATTTTGATGACGAGCGT
AATGGCTGGCCTGTTGAACAAGTCTGGAAAGAAATGCATAAACTTTTGCCATTCTCACCGGATTCAGTCG
TCACTCATGGTGATTTCTCACTTGATAACCTTATTTTTGACGAGGGGAAATTAATAGGTTGTATTGATGT
TGGACGAGTCGGAATCGCAGACCGATACCAGGATCTTGCCATCCTATGGAACTGCCTCGGTGAGTTTTCT
CCTTCATTACAGAAACGGCTTTTTCAAAAATATGGTATTGATAATCCTGATATGAATAAATTGCAGTTTC
ATTTGATGCTCGATGAGTTTTTCTAATCAGAATTGGTTAATTGGTTGTAACACTGGCAGAGCATTACGCT
GACTTGACGGGACGGCGCAAGCTCATGACCAAAATCCCTTAACGTGAGTTACGCGTCGTTCCACTGAGCG
TCAGACCCCGTAGAAAAGATCAAAGGATCTTCTTGAGATCCTTTTTTTCTGCGCGTAATCTGCTGCTTGC
AAACAAAAAAACCACCGCTACCAGCGGTGGTTTGTTTGCCGGATCAAGAGCTACCAACTCTTTTTCCGAA
GGTAACTGGCTTCAGCAGAGCGCAGATACCAAATACTGTTCTTCTAGTGTAGCCGTAGTTAGGCCACCAC
TTCAAGAACTCTGTAGCACCGCCTACATACCTCGCTCTGCTAATCCTGTTACCAGTGGCTGCTGCCAGTG
GCGATAAGTCGTGTCTTACCGGGTTGGACTCAAGACGATAGTTACCGGATAAGGCGCAGCGGTCGGGCTG
AACGGGGGGTTCGTGCACACAGCCCAGCTTGGAGCGAACGACCTACACCGAACTGAGATACCTACAGCGT
GAGCTATGAGAAAGCGCCACGCTTCCCGAAGGGAGAAAGGCGGACAGGTATCCGGTAAGCGGCAGGGTCG
GAACAGGAGAGCGCACGAGGGAGCTTCCAGGGGGAAACGCCTGGTATCTTTATAGTCCTGTCGGGTTTCG
CCACCTCTGACTTGAGCGTCGATTTTTGTGATGCTCGTCAGGGGGGCGGAGCCTATGGAAAAACGCCAGC
AACGCGGCCTTTTTACGGTTCCTGGCCTTTTGCTGGCCTTTTGCTCACATGTT
